Addgene plasmid #222194: pET20b-mPTER-H201F
Purpose: Bacterial expression of mouse PTER-H201F protein
Depositing lab: Jonathan Long. Depositing organization: Stanford University. Publication: A PTER-dependent pathway of taurine metabolism linked to energy balance. Wei W, Lyu X, Markhard AL, Fu S, Mardjuki RE, Cavanagh PE, Zeng X, Rajniak J, Lu N, Xiao S, Zhao M, Moya-Garzon MD, Truong SD, Chou JC, Wat LW, Chidambaranathan-Reghupaty S, Coassolo L, Xu D, Shen F, Huang W, Ramirez CB, Jang C, Svensson KJ, Fischbach MA, Long JZ. bioRxiv [Preprint]. 2024 Mar 22:2024.03.21.586194. doi: 10.1101/2024.03.21.586194. PubMed 38562797.
Backbone
  Vector backbone: pET-20b
  Vector type: Bacterial Expression
Growth in bacteria
  Bacterial resistance: Ampicillin, 100 μg/mL
  Growth temperature: 37°C
  Growth strain: DH5alpha
  Growth instructions: E. coli BL21 should be used for protein expression.
  Copy number: High Copy
Gene/Insert
  Gene/Insert name: PTER
  Species: M. musculus (mouse)
  Insert size (bp): 1113
  Mutation: H201A
  Entrez Gene: Pter (a.k.a. Mpr56-1)
  Tag / fusion protein: Strep (N terminal on insert); 6xHis (C terminal on backbone)
  Cloning method: Restriction Enzyme; 5′ cloning site NdeI (unknown if destroyed); 3′ cloning site NotI (unknown if destroyed)
Terms and licenses: Academic/Nonprofit Terms; Industry Terms: Not Available to Industry
Depositor comments: Please visit https://doi.org/10.1101/2024.03.21.586194 for bioRxiv preprint.
How to cite: pET20b-mPTER-H201F was a gift from Jonathan Long (Addgene plasmid # 222194 ; http://n2t.net/addgene:222194 ; RRID:Addgene_222194)
