[The description below was written by a language model from this plasmid's Addgene catalogue record and pLannotate feature annotations shown in this document.]
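Description:
pET20b-mPTER-H201F is a bacterial expression plasmid built on the pET-20b backbone for producing a point-mutant form of mouse PTER (phosphotriesterase-related protein) in E. coli. The sequenced plasmid is about 4.7 kb and carries a ColE1/pMB1-type origin together with the pBR322 bom region and an annotated rop gene. The catalogue lists it as high copy, although rop normally moderates copy number. Selection is by ampicillin through the bla (β-lactamase) gene under its own promoter. An f1 origin is also present, which allows single-stranded DNA production with helper phage.

The expression cassette consists of a T7 promoter, the strong ribosome binding site from T7 gene 10, the Pter coding sequence, and a T7 terminator. No lac operator or lacI is annotated. Transcription therefore depends on T7 RNA polymerase supplied by the host, which is consistent with the record's note that a BL21-type strain is used for expression while a cloning strain is used for propagation. The insert was placed between NdeI and NotI. According to the catalogue it carries an N-terminal Strep tag and reads into the backbone's C-terminal 6xHis tag, so two affinity handles are available for purification. The feature table detects the His tag just downstream of Pter but does not annotate the Strep tag, although a short unannotated stretch lies between the RBS and the Pter match. A small "SET1" fragment hit after the His tag is probably an incidental match to backbone sequence.

The record is inconsistent about the mutation. The plasmid name and stated purpose give H201F, while the mutation field lists H201A, so the actual substitution should be confirmed from the sequence. The associated work concerns a PTER-dependent pathway of taurine metabolism, and the plasmid is intended for producing recombinant mutant protein, though the record does not state what the mutation is meant to test.
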