Features (pLannotate 1.2.2; 13 found; start..end, strand, type, name):
     12..440     +  rep_origin     f1 ori (sequence partly withheld): f1 bacteriophage origin of replication; arrow indicates direction of (+) strand synthesis
    493..597     +  promoter       AmpR promoter: bla
    598..1458    +  CDS            AmpR: β-lactamase; bla; confers resistance to ampicillin, carbenicillin, and related antibiotics
   1629..2217    +  rep_origin     ori: high-copy-number ColE1/pMB1/pBR322/pUC origin of replication
   2403..2542    -  misc_feature   bom: basis of mobility region from pBR322
   2644..2835    -  CDS            rop: Rop protein, which maintains plasmids at low copy number; rop
   2852..3232    +  CDS            YPB1_ECOLX: Protein predicted: Swiss-Prot protein existence level 4. From Escherichia coli.
   3344..3362    +  promoter       T7 promoter: promoter for bacteriophage T7 RNA polymerase
   3394..3416    +  RBS            RBS: efficient ribosome binding site from bacteriophage T7 gene 10 (Olins and Rangwala, 1989)
   3457..4500    +  CDS            Pter: PTER_MOUSE - Experimental evidence at protein level: Swiss-Prot protein existence level 1. From Mus musculus (Mouse).
   4516..4533    +  CDS            9xHis (fragment): 9xHis affinity tag
   4543..4592    +  CDS            SET1 (fragment): solubility-enhancement tag derived from T7 phage gene 10B
   4600..4647    +  terminator     T7 terminator: transcription terminator for bacteriophage T7 RNA polymerase
>Addgene plasmid #222194 | pET20b-mPTER-H201F | addgene full sequence | sequence record 442819 | Addgene NGS Result
TGGCGAATGGG
[124 nt withheld, positions 12-135]
C
[91 nt withheld, positions 137-227]
A
[49 nt withheld, positions 229-277]
CCTTTGACGTTGGAGTCCACGTTCTTT
[37 nt withheld, positions 305-341]
ACCCTATCTCGGTCTATTCTTTTGATTTATAAGGGATTTTGCCGATTTCGGCCTATTGGTTAAAAAATGA
GCTGATTTAACAAAAATTTAACGCGAATTTTAACAAAATATTAACGCTTACAATTTAGGTGGCACTTTTC
GGGGAAATGTGCGCGGAACCCCTATTTGTTTATTTTTCTAAATACATTCAAATATGTATCCGCTCATGAG
ACAATAACCCTGATAAATGCTTCAATAATATTGAAAAAGGAAGAGTATGAGTATTCAACATTTCCGTGTC
GCCCTTATTCCCTTTTTTGCGGCATTTTGCCTTCCTGTTTTTGCTCACCCAGAAACGCTGGTGAAAGTAA
AAGATGCTGAAGATCAGTTGGGTGCACGAGTGGGTTACATCGAACTGGATCTCAACAGCGGTAAGATCCT
TGAGAGTTTTCGCCCCGAAGAACGTTTTCCAATGATGAGCACTTTTAAAGTTCTGCTATGTGGCGCGGTA
TTATCCCGTATTGACGCCGGGCAAGAGCAACTCGGTCGCCGCATACACTATTCTCAGAATGACTTGGTTG
AGTACTCACCAGTCACAGAAAAGCATCTTACGGATGGCATGACAGTAAGAGAATTATGCAGTGCTGCCAT
AACCATGAGTGATAACACTGCGGCCAACTTACTTCTGACAACGATCGGAGGACCGAAGGAGCTAACCGCT
TTTTTGCACAACATGGGGGATCATGTAACTCGCCTTGATCGTTGGGAACCGGAGCTGAATGAAGCCATAC
CAAACGACGAGCGTGACACCACGATGCCTGCAGCAATGGCAACAACGTTGCGCAAACTATTAACTGGCGA
ACTACTTACTCTAGCTTCCCGGCAACAATTAATAGACTGGATGGAGGCGGATAAAGTTGCAGGACCACTT
CTGCGCTCGGCCCTTCCGGCTGGCTGGTTTATTGCTGATAAATCTGGAGCCGGTGAGCGTGGGTCTCGCG
GTATCATTGCAGCACTGGGGCCAGATGGTAAGCCCTCCCGTATCGTAGTTATCTACACGACGGGGAGTCA
GGCAACTATGGATGAACGAAATAGACAGATCGCTGAGATAGGTGCCTCACTGATTAAGCATTGGTAACTG
TCAGACCAAGTTTACTCATATATACTTTAGATTGATTTAAAACTTCATTTTTAATTTAAAAGGATCTAGG
TGAAGATCCTTTTTGATAATCTCATGACCAAAATCCCTTAACGTGAGTTTTCGTTCCACTGAGCGTCAGA
CCCCGTAGAAAAGATCAAAGGATCTTCTTGAGATCCTTTTTTTCTGCGCGTAATCTGCTGCTTGCAAACA
AAAAAACCACCGCTACCAGCGGTGGTTTGTTTGCCGGATCAAGAGCTACCAACTCTTTTTCCGAAGGTAA
CTGGCTTCAGCAGAGCGCAGATACCAAATACTGTCCTTCTAGTGTAGCCGTAGTTAGGCCACCACTTCAA
GAACTCTGTAGCACCGCCTACATACCTCGCTCTGCTAATCCTGTTACCAGTGGCTGCTGCCAGTGGCGAT
AAGTCGTGTCTTACCGGGTTGGACTCAAGACGATAGTTACCGGATAAGGCGCAGCGGTCGGGCTGAACGG
GGGGTTCGTGCACACAGCCCAGCTTGGAGCGAACGACCTACACCGAACTGAGATACCTACAGCGTGAGCT
ATGAGAAAGCGCCACGCTTCCCGAAGGGAGAAAGGCGGACAGGTATCCGGTAAGCGGCAGGGTCGGAACA
GGAGAGCGCACGAGGGAGCTTCCAGGGGGAAACGCCTGGTATCTTTATAGTCCTGTCGGGTTTCGCCACC
TCTGACTTGAGCGTCGATTTTTGTGATGCTCGTCAGGGGGGCGGAGCCTATGGAAAAACGCCAGCAACGC
GGCCTTTTTACGGTTCCTGGCCTTTTGCTGGCCTTTTGCTCACATGTTCTTTCCTGCGTTATCCCCTGAT
TCTGTGGATAACCGTATTACCGCCTTTGAGTGAGCTGATACCGCTCGCCGCAGCCGAACGACCGAGCGCA
GCGAGTCAGTGAGCGAGGAAGCGGAAGAGCGCCTGATGCGGTATTTTCTCCTTACGCATCTGTGCGGTAT
TTCACACCGCAATGGTGCACTCTCAGTACAATCTGCTCTGATGCCGCATAGTTAAGCCAGTATACACTCC
GCTATCGCTACGTGACTGGGTCATGGCTGCGCCCCGACACCCGCCAACACCCGCTGACGCGCCCTGACGG
GCTTGTCTGCTCCCGGCATCCGCTTACAGACAAGCTGTGACCGTCTCCGGGAGCTGCATGTGTCAGAGGT
TTTCACCGTCATCACCGAAACGCGCGAGGCAGCTGCGGTAAAGCTCATCAGCGTGGTCGTGAAGCGATTC
ACAGATGTCTGCCTGTTCATCCGCGTCCAGCTCGTTGAGTTTCTCCAGAAGCGTTAATGTCTGGCTTCTG
ATAAAGCGGGCCATGTTAAGGGCGGTTTTTTCCTGTTTGGTCACTGATGCCTCCGTGTAAGGGGGATTTC
TGTTCATGGGGGTAATGATACCGATGAAACGAGAGAGGATGCTCACGATACGGGTTACTGATGATGAACA
TGCCCGGTTACTGGAACGTTGTGAGGGTAAACAACTGGCGGTATGGATGCGGCGGGACCAGAGAAAAATC
ACTCAGGGTCAATGCCAGCGCTTCGTTAATACAGATGTAGGTGTTCCACAGGGTAGCCAGCAGCATCCTG
CGATGCAGATCCGGAACATAATGGTGCAGGGCGCTGACTTCCGCGTTTCCAGACTTTACGAAACACGGAA
ACCGAAGACCATTCATGTTGTTGCTCAGGTCGCAGACGTTTTGCAGCAGCAGTCGCTTCACGTTCGCTCG
CGTATCGGTGATTCATTCTGCTAACCAGTAAGGCAACCCCGCCAGCCTAGCCGGGTCCTCAACGACAGGA
GCACGATCATGCGCACCCGTGGCCAGGACCCAACGCTGCCCGAGATCTCGATCCCGCGAAATTAATACGA
CTCACTATAGGGAGACCACAACGGTTTCCCTCTAGAAATAATTTTGTTTAACTTTAAGAAGGAGATATAC
ATATGTGGAGTCATCCTCAGTTCGAGAAAGGATCCTCGAGCCTTAGTGGCAAAGTGCAAACCGTGCTTGG
CCTTGTCGAACCTTCTCAATTAGGCCGCACTCTGACTCATGAGCATTTGACTATGACCTTTGACAGCTTT
TATTGTCCTCCGCCGCCGTGCCACGAAGTAACTAGCAAAGAGCCGATCATGATGAAGAACTTGTTCTGGA
TTCAAAAAAACCCTTATTCCCACCGCGAGAATTTGCAGTTAAATCAGGAGGTAGGGGCAATCCGTGAGGA
GCTTTTATACTTCAAAGCTAAGGGTGGTGGAGCCTTGGTAGAGAATACTACGACCGGTCTGTCTCGCGAC
GTCCATACTCTTAAGTGGTTAGCAGAACAGACCGGAGTACATATTATCGCAGGCGCGGGCTTCTACGTGG
ATGCGACACATTCGGCAGCCACGCGCGCAATGTCGGTTGAGCAGTTAACGGATGTGCTTATTAATGAAAT
CCTGCATGGTGCTGATGGAACCAGCATCAAATGCGGGGTCATCGGCGAAATCGGATGTAGCTGGCCGTTG
ACCGATTCTGAGCGTAAAATCCTTGAGGCTACAGCGCACGCGCAAGCCCAATTAGGATGTCCGGTTATTA
TCTTTCCGGGCCGCAATCCCGGCGCACCGTTCCAGATTATTCGTATTTTGCAAGAAGCAGGGGCAGACAT
TAGCAAAACGGTTATGTCTCACTTAGACCGCACCATCTTCGATAAGAAAGAGCTTTTAGAGTTTGCACAG
CTGGGATGCTACCTTGAGTACGATCTTTTCGGGACAGAGTTATTGAATTACCAGTTATCCCCGGATATTG
ATATGCCCGATGACAATAAACGTATTCGCCGTGTTCACTTTCTTGTCGACGAGGGGTATGAGGACCGTAT
CTTGATGGCGCACGACATCCACACGAAGCACCGTTTGATGAAGTATGGTGGACATGGGTACTCGCATATC
TTAACAAATATCGTGCCTAAAATGTTGTTGCGTGGATTGACAGAGCGCGTGTTGGATAAAATCCTGATTG
AGAACCCAAAACAGTGGCTTACCTTCAAGGCGGCCGCACTCGAGCACCACCACCACCACCACTGAGATCC
GGCTGCTAACAAAGCCCGAAAGGAAGCTGAGTTGGCTGCTGCCACCGCTGAGCAATAACTAGCATAACCC
CTTGGGGCCTCTAAACGGGTCTTGAGGGGTTTTTTGCTGAAAGGAGGAACTATATCCGGAT
